>Addgene plasmid #172430 | pTU1-B-SP44s-GUS | addgene full sequence | sequence record 338717 | Addgene NGS Result
CGTCTCATGCCCTATTTGACAACATGCTGTGCGGTGTTGTAAAGTGTACTTTAACTTTAAGAAGGAGATA
TACATATGCTGCGCCCGGTCGAAACCCCGACGCGCGAGATCAAGAAGCTCGACGGCCTCTGGGCCTTCTC
GCTCGACCGCGAGAACTGCGGCATCGACCAGCGGTGGTGGGAGAGCGCCCTCCAGGAGTCCCGCGCGATC
GCCGTGCCGGGCTCCTTCAACGACCAGTTCGCCGACGCCGACATCCGCAACTACGCCGGCAACGTGTGGT
ACCAGCGCGAGGTGTTCATCCCGAAGGGCTGGGCCGGCCAGCGCATCGTCCTCCGCTTCGACGCGGTCAC
CCACTACGGCAAGGTCTGGGTCAACAACCAGGAGGTCATGGAGCACCAGGGCGGCTACACCCCGTTCGAG
GCCGACGTCACCCCGTACGTGATCGCCGGCAAGTCCGTCCGCATCACCGTCTGCGTGAACAACGAGCTGA
ACTGGCAGACGATCCCGCCGGGCATGGTCATCACCGACGAGAACGGCAAGAAGAAGCAGTCCTACTTCCA
CGACTTCTTCAACTACGCGGGCATCCACCGCTCCGTCATGCTCTACACCACGCCGAACACCTGGGTCGAC
GACATCACGGTCGTCACCCACGTCGCCCAGGACTGCAACCACGCCTCCGTCGACTGGCAGGTCGTCGCCA
ACGGCGACGTCAGCGTCGAGCTGCGGGACGCCGACCAGCAGGTCGTGGCGACCGGCCAGGGCACCTCGGG
CACCCTCCAGGTCGTCAACCCGCACCTCTGGCAGCCCGGCGAGGGCTACCTCTACGAGCTGTGCGTCACC
GCCAAGTCGCAGACCGAGTGCGACATCTACCCGCTCCGCGTCGGCATCCGGTCCGTCGCCGTCAAGGGCG
AGCAGTTCCTCATCAACCACAAGCCGTTCTACTTCACCGGCTTCGGCCGCCACGAGGACGCGGACCTCCG
CGGCAAGGGCTTCGACAACGTCCTCATGGTCCACGACCACGCGCTCATGGACTGGATCGGCGCCAACTCC
TACCGCACCTCGCACTACCCGTACGCCGAGGAGATGCTCGACTGGGCCGACGAGCACGGCATCGTCGTCA
TCGACGAAACCGCCGCCGTCGGCTTCAACCTCTCGCTCGGCATCGGCTTCGAGGCGGGCAACAAGCCGAA
GGAGCTGTACTCCGAGGAGGCGGTCAACGGCGAAACCCAGCAGGCCCACCTCCAGGCCATCAAGGAGCTG
ATCGCCCGCGACAAGAACCACCCGTCCGTCGTCATGTGGTCGATCGCGAACGAGCCGGACACGCGCCCGC
AGGGCGCCCGCGAGTACTTCGCCCCGCTCGCCGAGGCGACCCGCAAGCTGGACCCGACGCGGCCGATCAC
GTGCGTCAACGTCATGTTCTGCGACGCCCACACCGACACCATCTCCGACCTCTTCGACGTCCTCTGCCTC
AACCGCTACTACGGCTGGTACGTCCAGTCCGGCGACCTCGAAACCGCGGAGAAGGTCCTCGAGAAGGAGC
TGCTGGCCTGGCAGGAGAAGCTGCACCAGCCGATCATCATCACCGAGTACGGCGTCGACACCCTCGCGGG
CCTCCACTCCATGTACACCGACATGTGGTCCGAGGAGTACCAGTGCGCCTGGCTCGACATGTACCACCGC
GTGTTCGACCGCGTCAGCGCCGTCGTCGGCGAGCAGGTCTGGAACTTCGCCGACTTCGCCACCTCGCAGG
GCATCCTGCGCGTCGGCGGCAACAAGAAGGGCATCTTCACCCGCGACCGGAAGCCGAAGTCCGCCGCCTT
CCTCCTCCAGAAGCGCTGGACCGGCATGAACTTCGGCGAGAAGCCGCAGCAGGGCGGCAAGCAGTGAGGA
TCCTCGAAAAAAAAAAAAAGGCCTCCCAAATCGGGGGGCCTTTTTTATTGATAACAAAATGTTCCGGAGA
GACGCTGCAGGCTTCCTCGCTCACTGACTCGCTGCGCTCGGTCGTTCGGCTGCGGCGAGCGGTATCAGCT
CACTCAAAGGCGGTAATACGGTTATCCACAGAATCAGGGGATAACGCAGGAAAGAACATGTGAGCAAAAG
GCCAGCAAAAGGCCAGGAACCGTAAAAAGGCCGCGTTGCTGGCGTTTTTCCACAGGCTCCGCCCCCCTGA
CGAGCATCACAAAAATCGACGCTCAAGTCAGAGGTGGCGAAACCCGACAGGACTATAAAGATACCAGGCG
TTTCCCCCTGGAAGCTCCCTCGTGCGCTCTCCTGTTCCGACCCTGCCGCTTACCGGATACCTGTCCGCCT
TTCTCCCTTCGGGAAGCGTGGCGCTTTCTCATAGCTCACGCTGTAGGTATCTCAGTTCGGTGTAGGTCGT
TCGCTCCAAGCTGGGCTGTGTGCACGAACCCCCCGTTCAGCCCGACCGCTGCGCCTTATCCGGTAACTAT
CGTCTTGAGTCCAACCCGGTAAGACACGACTTATCGCCACTGGCAGCAGCCACTGGTAACAGGATTAGCA
GAGCGAGGTATGTAGGCGGTGCTACAGAGTTCTTGAAGTGGTGGCCTAACTACGGCTACACTAGAAGAAC
AGTATTTGGTATCTGCGCTCTGCTGAAGCCAGTTACCTTCGGAAAAAGAGTTGGTAGCTCTTGATCCGGC
AAACAAACCACCGCTGGTAGCGGTGGTTTTTTTGTTTGCAAGCAGCAGATTACGCGCAGAAAAAAAGGAT
CTCAAGAAGATCCTTTGATCTTTTCTACGGGGTCTGACGCTCAGTGGAACGAAAACTCACGTTAAGGGAT
TTTGGTCATGAGATTATCAAAAAGGATCTTCACCTAGATCCTTTTAAATTAAAAATGAAGTTTTAAATCA
ATCTAAAGTATATATGAGTAAACTTGGTCTGACAGTTACCAATGCTTAATCAGTGAGGCACCTATCTCAG
CGATCTGTCTATTTCGTTCATCCATAGTTGCCTGACTCCCCGTCGTGTAGATAACTACGATACGGGAGGG
CTTACCATCTGGCCCCAGTGCTGCAATGATACCGCGAGAGCCACGCTCACCGGCTCCAGATTTATCAGCA
ATAAACCAGCCAGCCGGAAGGGCCGAGCGCAGAAGTGGTCCTGCAACTTTATCCGCCTCCATCCAGTCTA
TTAATTGTTGCCGGGAAGCTAGAGTAAGTAGTTCGCCAGTTAATAGTTTGCGCAACGTTGTTGCCATTGC
TACAGGCATCGTGGTGTCACGCTCGTCGTTTGGTATGGCTTCATTCAGCTCCGGTTCCCAACGATCAAGG
CGAGTTACATGATCCCCCATGTTGTGCAAAAAAGCGGTTAGCTCCTTCGGTCCTCCGATCGTTGTCAGAA
GTAAGTTGGCCGCAGTGTTATCACTCATGGTTATGGCAGCACTGCATAATTCTCTTACTGTCATGCCATC
CGTAAGATGCTTTTCTGTGACTGGTGAGTACTCAACCAAGTCATTCTGAGAATAGTGTATGCGGCGACCG
AGTTGCTCTTGCCCGGCGTCAATACGGGATAATACCGCGCCACATAGCAGAACTTTAAAAGTGCTCATCA
TTGGAAAACGTTCTTCGGGGCGAAAACTCTCAAGGATCTTACCGCTGTTGAGATCCAGTTCGATGTAACC
CACTCGTGCACCCAACTGATCTTCAGCATCTTTTACTTTCACCAGCGTTTCTGGGTGAGCAAAAACAGGA
AGGCAAAATGCCGCAAAAAAGGGAATAAGGGCGACACGGAAATGTTGAATACTCATACTCTTCCTTTTTC
AATATTATTGAAGCATTTATCAGGGTTATTGTCTCATGAGCGGATACATATTTGAATGTATTTAGAAAAA
TAAACAAATAGGGGTTCCGCGCACATTTCCCCGAAAAGTGCCACCTGACGTCTAAGAAACCATTATTATC
ATGACATTAACCTATAAAAATAGGCGTATCACGAGGCAGAATTTCAGATAAAAAAAATCCTTAGCTTTCG
CTAAGGATGATTTCTGGAATTCGCGGCCGCTTCTAGAA
Features (pLannotate 1.2.2; 7 found; start..end, strand, type, name):
     50..68      +  RBS            RBS (fragment): efficient ribosome binding site from bacteriophage T7 gene 10 (Olins and Rangwala, 1989)
     76..1884    +  CDS            uidA: BGLR_ECOLI - Also known as gurA, gusA. Experimental evidence at protein level: Swiss-Prot protein existence level 1. From Escherichia coli (strain K12).
   2147..2735    -  rep_origin     ori: high-copy-number ColE1/pMB1/pBR322/pUC origin of replication
   2906..3766    -  CDS            AmpR: β-lactamase; bla; confers resistance to ampicillin, carbenicillin, and related antibiotics
   3767..3871    -  promoter       AmpR promoter: bla
   3961..4004    -  terminator     bacterial terminator: putative bacterial transcription terminator
   4007..4026    +  misc_feature   BioBrick prefix: BioBrick prefix for parts that start with "ATG"
