[The description below was written by a language model from this plasmid's Addgene catalogue record and pLannotate feature annotations shown in this document.]
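Description:
pTU1-B-SP44s-GUS is a small, high-copy bacterial expression plasmid built on the pTU1-B backbone, a synthetic-biology vector that carries a single transcription unit. It is maintained in E. coli through a ColE1/pUC-type origin of replication and selected with ampicillin via the β-lactamase gene (AmpR) driven by its own bla promoter. The annotation also picks up a putative bacterial transcription terminator and a BioBrick prefix sequence near the cloning region, which fits the modular design of the backbone.

The payload is the E. coli uidA (gusA) gene encoding β-D-glucuronidase (GUS). It has been recoded with Streptomyces codon usage and carries no tag or fusion partner. The 1,809 bp coding sequence sits between NdeI and BamHI sites, both of which remain intact, so the reporter can be swapped for another open reading frame. Transcription is driven by the SP44s promoter according to the catalogue entry. The automated feature table does not annotate this promoter, but it would lie in the short stretch upstream of the coding sequence. A fragment of the bacteriophage T7 gene 10 ribosome binding site lies immediately ahead of the start codon to support efficient translation initiation.

GUS is an enzymatic reporter whose activity can be followed with chromogenic or fluorogenic glucuronide substrates. The associated publication indicates that the plasmid belongs to a Streptomyces venezuelae cell-free toolkit, where it would serve as a reporter of gene expression from the SP44s promoter. The sequenced record (4,028 nt) is slightly shorter than the catalogue's stated total size of 4,105 bp, a discrepancy the record does not explain.
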