Addgene plasmid #172430: pTU1-B-SP44s-GUS
Purpose: Expresses Streptomyces codon-optimised beta-D-glucuronidase
Depositing lab: Paul Freemont & Simon Moore. Depositing organization: Imperial College London. Publication: A Streptomyces venezuelae Cell-Free Toolkit for Synthetic Biology. Moore SJ, Lai HE, Chee SM, Toh M, Coode S, Chengan K, Capel P, Corre C, de Los Santos EL, Freemont PS. ACS Synth Biol. 2021 Feb 19;10(2):402-411. doi: 10.1021/acssynbio.0c00581. Epub 2021 Jan 26. PubMed 33497199.
Backbone
  Vector backbone: pTU1-B
  Backbone manufacturer: Freemont lab
  Backbone size w/o insert (bp): 2296
  Total vector size (bp): 4105
  Vector type: Bacterial Expression, Synthetic Biology
Growth in bacteria
  Bacterial resistance: Ampicillin, 100 μg/mL
  Growth temperature: 37°C
  Growth strain: JM109
  Copy number: High Copy
Gene/Insert
  Gene/Insert name: beta-D-glucuronidase
  Species: Escherichia coli
  Insert size (bp): 1809
  Promoter: SP44s
  Tag / fusion protein: None
  Cloning method: Restriction Enzyme; 5′ cloning site NdeI (not destroyed); 3′ cloning site BamHI (not destroyed)
  Sequencing primers: 5′ VF2; 3′ VR
Terms and licenses: Academic/Nonprofit Terms; Industry Terms: Not Available to Industry
Depositor comments: Please visit https://www.biorxiv.org/content/10.1101/2020.11.16.384693v2 for bioRxiv preprint.
How to cite: pTU1-B-SP44s-GUS was a gift from Paul Freemont & Simon Moore (Addgene plasmid # 172430 ; http://n2t.net/addgene:172430 ; RRID:Addgene_172430)
