>Addgene plasmid #172430 | pTU1-B-SP44s-GUS | depositor partial sequence | sequence record 334425 | VF2 (forward primer) sequencing
TTAGGATTACCTATAAAATAGGCGTATCACGAGGCAGAATTTCAGATAAAAAAAATCCTTAGCTTTCGCT
AAGGATGATTTCTGGAATTCGCGGCCGCTTCTAGAACGTCTCATGCCCTATTTGACAACATGCTGTGCGG
TGTTGTAAAGTGTACTTTAACTTTAAGAAGGAGATATACATATGCTGCGCCCGGTCGAAACCCCGACGCG
CGAGATCAAGAAGCTCGACGGCCTCTGGGCCTTCTCGCTCGACCGCGAGAACTGCGGCATCGACCAGCGG
TGGTGGGAGAGCGCCCTCCAGGAGTCCCGCGCGATCGCCGTGCCGGGCTCCTTCAACGACCAGTTCGCCG
ACGCCGACATCCGCAACTACGCCGGCAACGTGTGGTACCAGCGCGAGGTGTTCATCCCGAAGGGCTGGGC
CGGCCAGCGCATCGTCCTCCGCTTCGACGCGGTCACCCACTACGGCAAGGTCTGGGTCAACAACCAGGAG
GTCATGGAGCACCAGGGCGGCTACACCCCGTTCGAGGCCGACGTCACCCCGTACGTGATCGCCGGCAAGT
CCGTCCGCATCACCGTCTGCGTGAACAACGAGCTGAACTGGCAGACGATCCCGCCGGGCATGGTCATCAC
CGACGAGAACGGCAAGAAGAAGCAGTCCTACTTCCACGACTTCTTCAACTACGCGGGCATCCACCGCTCC
GTCATGCTCTACACCACGCCGAACACCTGGGTCGACGACATCACGGTCGTCACCCACGTCGCCCAGGACT
GCAACCACGCCTCCGTCGACTGGCAGGTCGTCGCCAACGGCGACGTCAGCGTCGAGCTGCGGGACGCCGA
CCAGCAGGTCGTGGCGACCGGCCAGGGCACCTCGGGCACCCTCCAGGTCGTCAACCCGCACCTCTGGCAG
CCCGGCGAGGGCTACCTCTACGAGCTGTGCGTCACCGCCAAGTCGCAGACCGAGTGCGACATCTACCCGC
TCCGCGTCGGCATCCGGTCCGTCGCCGTCAAGGGCGAGCAGTTCCTCATCAACACAAGCCGTTCTACTTC
ACCGGCTTCGGCCGGCACGAGGAAGCGGACCTCCGCGGCAAGGGCTTCGACAACGTCCTCATGATCCACG
ACCACGCG
