>Addgene plasmid #172430 | pTU1-B-SP44s-GUS | depositor partial sequence | sequence record 335772 | VR (reverse primer) sequencing
CACCGAACGACCGAGCGCAGCGAGTCAGTGAGCGAGGAAGCCTGCAGCGTCTCTCCGGAACATTTTGTTA
TCAATAAAAAAGGCCCCCCGATTTGGGAGGCCTTTTTTTTTTTTTCGAGGATCCTCACTGCTTGCCGCCC
TGCTGCGGCTTCTCGCCGAAGTTCATGCCGGTCCAGCGCTTCTGGAGGAGGAAGGCGGCGGACTTCGGCT
TCCGGTCGCGGGTGAAGATGCCCTTCTTGTTGCCGCCGACGCGCAGGATGCCCTGCGAGGTGGCGAAGTC
GGCGAAGTTCCAGACCTGCTCGCCGACGACGGCGCTGACGCGGTCGAACACGCGGTGGTACATGTCGAGC
CAGGCGCACTGGTACTCCTCGGACCACATGTCGGTGTACATGGAGTGGAGGCCCGCGAGGGTGTCGACGC
CGTACTCGGTGATGATGATCGGCTGGTGCAGCTTCTCCTGCCAGGCCAGCAGCTCCTTCTCGAGGACCTT
CTCCGCGGTTTCGAGGTCGCCGGACTGGACGTACCAGCCGTAGTAGCGGTTGAGGCAGAGGACGTCGAAG
AGGTCGGAGATGGTGTCGGTGTGGGCGTCGCAGAACATGACGTTGACGCACGTGATCGGCCGCGTCGGGT
CCAGCTTGCGGGTCGCCTCGGCGAGCGGGGCGAAGTACTCGCGGGCGCCCTGCGGGCGCGTGTCCGGCTC
GTTCGCGATCGACCACATGACGACGGACGGGTGGTTCTTGTCGCGGGCGATCAGCTCCTTGATGGCCTGG
AGGTGGGCCTGCTGGGTTTCGCCGTTGACCGCCTCCTCGGAGTACAGCTCCTTCGGCTTGTTGCCCGCCT
CGAAGCCGATGCCGAGCGAGAGGTTGAAGCCGACGGCGGCGGTTTCGTCGATGACGACGATGCCGTGCTC
GTCGGCCCAGTCGAGCATCTCCTCGGCGTACGGGTAGTGCGAGGTGCGGTAGGAGTTGGCGCCGATCCAG
TCCATGAGCGCGTGGTCGTGGACCATGAGGACGTTGTCGAAGCCCTTGCCGCGGAGGTCCGCGTCCTCGT
GGCGGCCGAAGCCGGTGAAGTAAAACGGCTTGTGGTTGAAGAGGAACTGCTCGCCCTTGACGGGGACGAA
CGGATGCCAACCCGA
